>Addgene plasmid #230303 | AiP13468 - pAAV-AiE1011h-minBG-SYFP2-P2A-3XFLAG-10aa-H2B-WPRE3-BGHpA (Alias: CN3468) | addgene full sequence | sequence record 470685 | Addgene NGS Result
AGAAGATCCTTTGATCTTTTCTACGGGGTCTGACGCTCAGTGGAACGAAAACTCACGTTAAGGGATTTTG
GTCATGAGATTATCAAAAAGGATCTTCACCTAGATCCTTTTAAATTAAAAATGAAGTTTTAAATCAATCT
AAAGTATATATGAGTAAACTTGGTCTGACAGTTACCAATGCTTAATCAGTGAGGCACCTATCTCAGCGAT
CTGTCTATTTCGTTCATCCATAGTTGCCTGACTCCCCGTCGTGTAGATAACTACGATACGGGAGGGCTTA
CCATCTGGCCCCAGTGCTGCAATGATACCGCGAGACCCACGCTCACCGGCTCCAGATTTATCAGCAATAA
ACCAGCCAGCCGGAAGGGCCGAGCGCAGAAGTGGTCCTGCAACTTTATCCGCCTCCATCCAGTCTATTAA
TTGTTGCCGGGAAGCTAGAGTAAGTAGTTCGCCAGTTAATAGTTTGCGCAACGTTGTTGCCATTGCTACA
GGCATCGTGGTGTCACGCTCGTCGTTTGGTATGGCTTCATTCAGCTCCGGTTCCCAACGATCAAGGCGAG
TTACATGATCCCCCATGTTGTGCAAAAAAGCGGTTAGCTCCTTCGGTCCTCCGATCGTTGTCAGAAGTAA
GTTGGCCGCAGTGTTATCACTCATGGTTATGGCAGCACTGCATAATTCTCTTACTGTCATGCCATCCGTA
AGATGCTTTTCTGTGACTGGTGAGTACTCAACCAAGTCATTCTGAGAATAGTGTATGCGGCGACCGAGTT
GCTCTTGCCCGGCGTCAATACGGGATAATACCGCGCCACATAGCAGAACTTTAAAAGTGCTCATCATTGG
AAAACGTTCTTCGGGGCGAAAACTCTCAAGGATCTTACCGCTGTTGAGATCCAGTTCGATGTAACCCACT
CGTGCACCCAACTGATCTTCAGCATCTTTTACTTTCACCAGCGTTTCTGGGTGAGCAAAAACAGGAAGGC
AAAATGCCGCAAAAAAGGGAATAAGGGCGACACGGAAATGTTGAATACTCATACTCTTCCTTTTTCAATA
TTATTGAAGCATTTATCAGGGTTATTGTCTCATGAGCGGATACATATTTGAATGTATTTAGAAAAATAAA
CAAATAGGGGTTCCGCGCACATTTCCCCGAAAAGTGCCACCTGACGTCTAAGAAACCATTATTATCATGA
CATTAACCTATAAAAATAGGCGTATCACGAGGCCCTTTCGTCTCGCGCGTTTCGGTGATGACGGTGAAAA
CCTCTGACACATGCAGCTCCCGGAGACGGTCACAGCTTGTCTGTAAGCGGATGCCGGGAGCAGACAAGCC
CGTCAGGGCGCGTCAGCGGGTGTTGGCGGGTGTCGGGGCTGGCTTAACTATGCGGCATCAGAGCAGATTG
TACTGAGAGTGCACCATAAAATTGTAAACGTTAATATTTTGTTAAAATTCGCGTTAAATTTTTGTTAAAT
CAGCTCATTTTTTAACCAATAGACCGAAATCGGCAAAATCCCTTATAAATCAAAAGAATAGCCCGAGATA
GAGT
[37 nt withheld, positions 1545-1581]
AAAGAACGTGGACTCCAACGTCAAAGG
[141 nt withheld, positions 1609-1749]
G
[46 nt withheld, positions 1751-1796]
A
[95 nt withheld, positions 1798-1892]
TATGCGGTGTGAAATACCGCACAGATGCGTAAGGAGAAAATACCGCATCAGGCGCCCCTGCAGGCAGCTG
CGCGCTCGCTCGCTCACTGAGGCCGCCCGGGCAAAGCCCGGGCGTCGGGCGACCTTTGGTCGCCCGGCCT
CAGTGAGCGAGCGAGCGCGCAGAGAGGGAGTGGCCAACTCCATCACTAGGGGTTCCTGCGGCCGCTCGGT
CCGCACGTGAGATCTCATGCCTGCTATTGTCTTCCCAATCCTCCCCCTTGCTGTCCTGCCCCACCCCACC
CCCCAGAATAGAATGACACCTACTCAGACAATGCGATGCAATTTCCTCATTTTATTAGGAAAGGACAGTG
GGAGTGGCACCTTCCAGGGTCAAGGAAGGCACGGGGGAGGGGCAAACAACAGATGGCTGGCAACTAGAAG
GCACAGTCGAAGATCTCTCGAGCCACGGAATTGTCAGTGCCCAACAGCCGAGCCCCTGTCCAGCAGCGGG
CAAGGCAGGCGGCGATGAGTTCCGCCGTGGCAAGAACTAACCAGGATTTATACAAGGAGGAGAAAATGAA
AGCCATACGGGAAGCAATAGCATGATACAAAGGCATTAAAGCAGCGTATCCACATAGCGTAAAAGGAGCA
ACATAGTTAAGAATACCAGTCAATCTTTCACAAATTTTGTAATCCAGAGGTTGATTATGATATCGAATTC
GCGGCCGCGGCGCGCCTCATTACTTAGCGCTGGTGTACTTGGTGATGGCCTTAGTACCCTCGGACACGGC
GTGCTTGGCCAACTCCCCAGGCAGCAGCAGGCGCACGGCCGTCTGGATCTCCCGGGAGGTGATGGTCGAG
CGCTTGTTGTAATGCGCCAGGCGGGAAGCCTCTCCTGCGATGCGCTCGAAAATGTCGTTCACAAACGAAT
TCATGATGCCCATGGCCTTGGACGAAATGCCGGTGTCAGGGTGGACCTGCTTCAGAACCTTGTACACATA
GATGGAATAGCTCTCCTTGCGGCTGCGCTTGCGCTTCTTGCCGCCTTTCTTCTGCGCCTTAGTCACCGCC
TTCTTGGAGCCCTTTTTCGGGGCGGGAGCAGACTTCGCTGGCTCTGGGCCTCCGGAGCCTCCAGATCTGA
GTCCGGACTTGTCATCGTCATCCTTGTAATCGATGTCATGATCTTTATAATCTCCGTCATGGTCTTTGTA
GTCTCCACTAGCACCAGGCCCTGGATTCTCCTCTACATCCCCTGCCTGTTTCAACAGTGAGAAGTTGGTA
GCACCAGAGCCCTTGTACAGCTCGTCCATGCCGAGAGTGATCCCGGCGGCGGTCACGAACTCCAGCAGGA
CCATGTGATCGCGCTTCTCGTTGGGGTCTTTGCTCAGCTTGGACTGGTAGCTCAGGTAGTGGTTGTCGGG
CAGCAGCACGGGGCCGTCGCCGATGGGGGTGTTCTGCTGGTAGTGGTCGGCGAGCTGCACGCCGCCGTCC
TCGATGTTGTGGCGGATCTTGAAGTTGGCCTTGATGCCGTTCTTCTGCTTGTCGGCGGTGATATAGACGT
TGTGGCTGTTGTAGTTGTACTCCAGCTTGTGCCCCAGGATGTTGCCGTCCTCCTTGAAGTCGATGCCCTT
CAGCTCGATGCGGTTCACCAGGGTGTCGCCCTCGAACTTCACCTCGGCGCGGGTCTTGTAGTTGCCGTCG
TCTTTGAAGAAGATGGTGCGCTCCTGGACGTAGCCTTCGGGCATGGCGGACTTGAAGAAGTCGTGCTGCT
TCATGTGGTCGGGGTAGCGGGCGAAGCACTGCACGCCGTAGCCCAGGGTGGTCACGAGGGTGGGCCAGGG
CACGGGCAGCTTGCCGGTGGTGCAGATCAGCTTCAGGGTCAGCTTGCCGTAGGTGGCATCGCCCTCGCCC
TCGCCGGACACGCTGAACTTGTGGCCGTTGACATCGCCGTCCAGCTCGACCAGGATGGGCACCACCCCGG
TGAACAGCTCCTCGCCCTTGGAGACCATGGTGGCGACCGGTAGCGCTAGCTTCGAAAGATCTGGATCCCA
GAAGCAAATGTAAGCAATAGATGGCTCTGCCCTGACTTTTATGCCCAGCCCGAGCTCTGTAACTATGTAG
TATGAAGTTGCCTTAAACTAGAAATGTGCCTTCTATTCTGTGGATTGGCACCACCAGTTCCATGAATTTA
GCATTTTCCTTTAGGAAATCAAAAGCTATGCAGATTACTCATTGAAATTTAGAGAGTGAAAGGCATTTTT
CATCAGCACATATCATATAATTGGCACAAAGGCTTGGAAATGAAGAATTGCCTGTTAGTTCTGAGACAGT
GTTTATTATGCAAAATATAAATACCAGAATTGGGGTTGGGGCACATCCAACACCCTGTGTTCAACAAGAT
TAAAATTTGGGGGGACCAGGATTATGATTTTTTTCATGTTTGTTTTTGGCCCACTTTCTCCAGTACCAAA
ATATGGAAGGCCAAACATTTGTATATACTTGTTAACTGATGCATTGCATTGTATGTCGTAACAAGTACAG
ATGGCAGTGTACGCGTGCGGCCGCAGGAACCCCTAGTGATGGAGTTGGCCACTCCCTCTCTGCGCGCTCG
CTCGCTCACTGAGGCCGGGCGACCAAAGGTCGCCCGACGCCCGGGCGGCCTCAGTGAGCGAGCGAGCGCG
CAGCTGCCTGCAGGACATGTGAGCAAAAGGCCAGCAAAAGGCCAGGAACCGTAAAAAGGCCGCGTTGCTG
GCGTTTTTCCATAGGCTCCGCCCCCCTGACGAGCATCACAAAAATCGACGCTCAAGTCAGAGGTGGCGAA
ACCCGACAGGACTATAAAGATACCAGGCGTTTCCCCCTGGAAGCTCCCTCGTGCGCTCTCCTGTTCCGAC
CCTGCCGCTTACCGGATACCTGTCCGCCTTTCTCCCTTCGGGAAGCGTGGCGCTTTCTCATAGCTCACGC
TGTAGGTATCTCAGTTCGGTGTAGGTCGTTCGCTCCAAGCTGGGCTGTGTGCACGAACCCCCCGTTCAGC
CCGACCGCTGCGCCTTATCCGGTAACTATCGTCTTGAGTCCAACCCGGTAAGACACGACTTATCGCCACT
GGCAGCAGCCACTGGTAACAGGATTAGCAGAGCGAGGTATGTAGGCGGTGCTACAGAGTTCTTGAAGTGG
TGGCCTAACTACGGCTACACTAGAAGAACAGTATTTGGTATCTGCGCTCTGCTGAAGCCAGTTACCTTCG
GAAAAAGAGTTGGTAGCTCTTGATCCGGCAAACAAACCACCGCTGGTAGCGGTGGTTTTTTTGTTTGCAA
GCAGCAGATTACGCGCAGAAAAAAAGGATCTCA
Features (pLannotate 1.2.2; 16 found; start..end, strand, type, name):
    172..1032    -  CDS            AmpR: β-lactamase; bla; confers resistance to ampicillin, carbenicillin, and related antibiotics
   1033..1137    -  promoter       AmpR promoter: bla
   1232..1267    +  CDS            rop (fragment): Rop protein, which maintains plasmids at low copy number; rop
   1369..1418    +  misc_feature   bom (fragment): basis of mobility region from pBR322
   1419..1874    -  rep_origin     f1 ori (sequence partly withheld): f1 bacteriophage origin of replication; arrow indicates direction of (+) strand synthesis
   1893..1944    +  misc_feature   bom (fragment): basis of mobility region from pBR322
   1949..2089    -  repeat_region  AAV2 ITR: inverted terminal repeat of adeno-associated virus serotype 2 inverted
   2207..2318    -  polyA_signal   bGH poly(A) signal: bovine growth hormone polyadenylation signal
   2335..2415    -  misc_feature   WPRE (fragment): woodchuck hepatitis virus posttranscriptional regulatory element
   2421..2578    -  misc_feature   WPRE (fragment): woodchuck hepatitis virus posttranscriptional regulatory element
   2612..2989    -  CDS            H2B: human histone H2B; HIST1H2BJ
   3020..3085    -  CDS            3xFLAG: three tandem FLAG® epitope tags, followed by an enterokinase cleavage site
   3164..3880    -  CDS            SYFP2: SYFP2 is a basic (constitutively fluorescent) yellow fluorescent protein published in 2006, derived from Aequorea victoria. It is reported to be a very rapidly-maturing monomer with moderate acid sensitivity.
   4472..4499    -  repeat_region  AAV2 ITR (fragment): inverted terminal repeat of adeno-associated virus serotype 2 inverted
   4528..4555    -  repeat_region  AAV2 ITR (fragment): inverted terminal repeat of adeno-associated virus serotype 2 inverted
   4628..1       -  rep_origin     ori (across the origin): high-copy-number ColE1/pMB1/pBR322/pUC origin of replication
