[The description below was written by a language model from this plasmid's Addgene catalogue record and pLannotate feature annotations shown in this document.]
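Description:
AiP13468 (alias CN3468) is an AAV transfer plasmid built on a pAAV2 backbone and intended for packaging into recombinant adeno-associated virus for delivery to brain tissue. In bacteria it is maintained as a high-copy plasmid through a ColE1/pUC-type origin and selected with ampicillin via the β-lactamase gene. An f1 phage origin and small pBR322-derived remnants (rop and bom fragments) are also present in the backbone. The expression cassette lies between AAV2 inverted terminal repeats, which provide the signals for genome replication and encapsidation. One ITR is annotated in full, while the other is detected only as short fragments in the sequencing result.

The payload is an enhancer-driven reporter. AiE1011h, a candidate cell-type enhancer, is placed upstream of the minimal beta-globin promoter (minBG), which has little activity alone, so expression depends on the enhancer being active in a given cell population. Neither the enhancer nor minBG is annotated in the feature table, but an unannotated stretch between SYFP2 and the fragmentary ITR is where they would be expected to sit. The record does not state which cell populations the enhancer targets. The transcript encodes the yellow fluorescent protein SYFP2, a P2A self-cleaving peptide, and then human histone H2B carrying an N-terminal 3xFLAG tag joined by a 10-amino-acid linker. Expressing cells should therefore show free SYFP2 fluorescence along with a separate, chromatin-bound, epitope-tagged nuclear marker, which could suit antibody detection or nuclear labelling. A shortened WPRE (WPRE3) boosts transcript stability and expression while saving packaging space, and the bovine growth hormone polyadenylation signal ends the transcript. The construct belongs to a collection of enhancer AAVs developed for genetic access to cortical cell types.
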