Addgene plasmid #230303: AiP13468 - pAAV-AiE1011h-minBG-SYFP2-P2A-3XFLAG-10aa-H2B-WPRE3-BGHpA (Alias: CN3468)
Purpose: AiE1011h is an enhancer sequence, designed to drive AAV-mediated transgene expression in specific populations of brain cells
Depositing lab: Allen Institute for Brain Science & Boaz Levi. Depositing organization: Allen Institute. Publication: A suite of enhancer AAVs and transgenic mouse lines for genetic access to cortical cell types. Ben-Simon Y, Hooper M, Narayan S, Daigle TL, Dwivedi D, Way SW, Oster A, Stafford DA, Mich JK, Taormina MJ, Martinez RA, Opitz-Araya X, Roth JR, Alexander JR, Allen S, Amster A, Arbuckle J, Ayala A, Baker PM, Bakken TE, Barcelli T, Barta S, Bendrick J, Bertagnolli D, Bielstein C, Bishwakarma P, Bowlus J, Boyer G, Brouner K, Casian B, Casper T, Chakka AB, Chakrabarty R, Chance RK, Chavan S, Clark M, Colbert K, Collman F, Daniel S, Departee M, DiValentin P, Donadio N, Dotson N, Egdorf T, Fliss T, Gabitto M, Garcia J, Gary A, Gasperini M, Gloe J, Goldy J, Gore BB, Graybuck L, Greisman N, Haeseleer F, Halterman C, Haradon Z, Hastings SD, Helback O, Ho W, Hockemeyer D, Huang C, Huff S, Hunker A, Johansen N, Jones D, Juneau Z, Kalmbach B, Kannan M, Khem S, Kussick E, Kutsal R, Larsen R, Lee C, Lee AY, Leibly M, Lenz GH, Li S, Liang E, Lusk N, Madigan Z, Malloy J, Malone J, McCue R, Melchor J, Mollenkopf T, Moosman S, Morin E, Newman D, Ng L, Ngo K, Omstead V, Otto S, Oyama A, Pena N, Pham T, Phillips E, Pom CA, Potekhina L, Ransford S, Ray PL, Rette D, Reynoldson C, Rimorin C, Rocha D, Ruiz A, Sanchez REA, Sawyer L, Sedeno-Cortes A, Sevigny JP, Shapovalova N, Shepard N, Shulga L, Sigler AR, Siverts L, Soliman S, Somasundaram S, Staats B, Stewart K, Szelenyi E, Tieu M, Trader C, Tran A, van Velthoven CTJ, Walker M, Wang Y, Weed N, Wirthlin M, Wood T, Wynalda B, Yao Z, Zhou T, Ariza J, Dee N, Reding M, Ronellenfitch K, Mufti S, Sunkin SM, Smith KA, Esposito L, Waters J, Thyagarajan B, Yao S, Lein ES, Zeng H, Levi BP, Ngai J, Ting JT, Tasic B. Cell. 2025 May 16:S0092-8674(25)00513-6. doi: 10.1016/j.cell.2025.05.002. PubMed 40403729.
Backbone
  Vector backbone: pAAV2
  Vector type: AAV
Growth in bacteria
  Bacterial resistance: Ampicillin, 100 μg/mL
  Growth temperature: 37°C
  Growth strain: NEB Stable
  Copy number: High Copy
Gene/Insert
  Gene/Insert name: SYFP2-P2A-3XFLAG-10aa-H2B
  Species: Synthetic
  Promoter: minBG
  Cloning method: Gibson Cloning
Terms and licenses: Academic/Nonprofit Terms; Industry Terms: Not Available to Industry
How to cite: AiP13468 - pAAV-AiE1011h-minBG-SYFP2-P2A-3XFLAG-10aa-H2B-WPRE3-BGHpA (Alias: CN3468) was a gift from Allen Institute for Brain Science & Boaz Levi (Addgene plasmid # 230303 ; http://n2t.net/addgene:230303 ; RRID:Addgene_230303)
